>Addgene plasmid #225667 | 18065-M04-412 | addgene full sequence | sequence record 452344 | Addgene NGS Result
TGTAGTCTTATGCAATACTCTTGTAGTCTTGCAACATGGTAACGATGAGTTAGCAACATGCCTTACAAGG
AGAGAAAAAGCACCGTGCATGCCGATTGGTGGAAGTAAGGTGGTACGATCGTGCCTTATTAGGAAGGCAA
CAGACGGGTCTGACATGGATTGGACGAACCACTGAATTGCCGCATTGCAGAGATATTGTATTTAAGTGCC
TAGCTCGATACATAAACGGGTCTCTCTGGTTAGACCAGATCTGAGCCTGGGAGCTCTCTGGCTAACTAGG
GAACCCACTGCTTAAGCCTCAATAAAGCTTGCCTTGAGTGCTTCAAGTAGTGTGTGCCCGTCTGTTGTGT
GACTCTGGTAACTAGAGATCCCTCAGACCCTTTTAGTCAGTGTGGAAAATCTCTAGCAGTGGCGCCCGAA
CAGGGACTTGAAAGCGAAAGGGAAACCAGAGGAGCTCTCTCGACGCAGGACTCGGCTTGCTGAAGCGCGC
ACGGCAAGAGGCGAGGGGCGGCGACTGGTGAGTACGCCAAAAATTTTGACTAGCGGAGGCTAGAAGGAGA
GAGATGGGTGCGAGAGCGTCAGTATTAAGCGGGGGAGAATTAGATCGCGATGGGAAAAAATTCGGTTAAG
GCCAGGGGGAAAGAAAAAATATAAATTAAAACATATAGTATGGGCAAGCAGGGAGCTAGAACGATTCGCA
GTTAATCCTGGCCTGTTAGAAACATCAGAAGGCTGTAGACAAATACTGGGACAGCTACAACCATCCCTTC
AGACAGGATCAGAAGAACTTAGATCATTATATAATACAGTAGCAACCCTCTATTGTGTGCATCAAAGGAT
AGAGATAAAAGACACCAAGGAAGCTTTAGACAAGATAGAGGAAGAGCAAAACAAAAGTAAGACCACCGCA
CAGCAAGCGGCCGCTGATCTTCAGACCTGGAGGAGGAGATATGAGGGACAATTGGAGAAGTGAATTATAT
AAATATAAAGTAGTAAAAATTGAACCATTAGGAGTAGCACCCACCAAGGCAAAGAGAAGAGTGGTGCAGA
GAGAAAAAAGAGCAGTGGGAATAGGAGCTTTGTTCCTTGGGTTCTTGGGAGCAGCAGGAAGCACTATGGG
CGCAGCGTCAATGACGCTGACGGTACAGGCCAGACAATTATTGTCTGGTATAGTGCAGCAGCAGAACAAT
TTGCTGAGGGCTATTGAGGCGCAACAGCATCTGTTGCAACTCACAGTCTGGGGCATCAAGCAGCTCCAGG
CAAGAATCCTGGCTGTGGAAAGATACCTAAAGGATCAACAGCTCCTGGGGATTTGGGGTTGCTCTGGAAA
ACTCATTTGCACCACTGCTGTGCCTTGGAATGCTAGTTGGAGTAATAAATCTCTGGAACAGATTTGGAAT
CACACGACCTGGATGGAGTGGGACAGAGAAATTAACAATTACACAAGCTTAATACACTCCTTAATTGAAG
AATCGCAAAACCAGCAAGAAAAGAATGAACAAGAATTATTGGAATTAGATAAATGGGCAAGTTTGTGGAA
TTGGTTTAACATAACAAATTGGCTGTGGTATATAAAATTATTCATAATGATAGTAGGAGGCTTGGTAGGT
TTAAGAATAGTTTTTGCTGTACTTTCTATAGTGAATAGAGTTAGGCAGGGATATTCACCATTATCGTTTC
AGACCCACCTCCCAACCCCGAGGGGACCCGACAGGCCCGAAGGAATAGAAGAAGAAGGTGGAGAGAGAGA
CAGAGACAGATCCATTCGATTAGTGAACGGATCTCGACGGTATCGGTTAACTTTTAAAAGAAAAGGGGGG
ATTGGGGGGTACAGTGCAGGGGAAAGAATAGTAGACATAATAGCAACAGACATACAAACTAAAGAATTAC
AAAAACAAATTACAAAATTCAAAATTTTATCGATGAATTCCCGCTCGAATCAACTTTGTATAGAAAAGTT
GGCTAGGCGTGTACGGTGGGAGGCCTATATAAGCAGAGCTCGTTTAGTGAACCGTCAGATCGCCTGGAGA
CGCCATCCACGCTGTTTTGACCTCCATAGAAGACACCGGGACCGATCCAGCACAACTTTGTACAAAAAAG
TTGGCACCATGGACTACAAAGACCATGACGGTGATTATAAGGATCACGACATCGATTACAAGGATGACGA
TGACAAGGTGAGCAAGGGCGAGGAGGATAACATGGCCATCATCAAGGAGTTCATGCGCTTCAAGGTGCAC
ATGGAGGGCTCCGTGAACGGCCACGAGTTCGAGATCGAGGGCGAGGGCGAGGGCCGCCCCTACGAGGGCA
CCCAGACCGCCAAGCTGAAGGTGACCAAGGGTGGCCCCCTGCCCTTCGCCTGGGACATCCTGTCCCCTCA
GTTCATGTACGGCTCCAAGGCCTACGTGAAGCACCCCGCCGACATCCCCGACTACTTGAAGCTGTCCTTC
CCCGAGGGCTTCAAGTGGGAGCGCGTGATGAACTTCGAGGACGGCGGCGTGGTGACCGTGACCCAGGACT
CCTCCCTGCAGGACGGCGAGTTCATCTACAAGGTGAAGCTGCGCGGCACCAACTTCCCCTCCGACGGCCC
CGTAATGCAGAAGAAGACCATGGGCTGGGAGGCCTCCTCCGAGCGGATGTACCCCGAGGACGGCGCCCTG
AAGGGCGAGATCAAGCAGAGGCTGAAGCTGAAGGACGGCGGCCACTACGACGCTGAGGTCAAGACCACCT
ACAAGGCCAAGAAGCCCGTGCAGCTGCCCGGCGCCTACAACGTCAACATCAAGTTGGACATCACCTCCCA
CAACGAGGACTACACCATCGTGGAACAGTACGAACGCGCCGAGGGCCGCCACTCCACCGGCGGCATGGAC
GAGCTGTACAAGCTTAGCCATGGCTTCCCGCCGGCGGTGGCGGCGCAGGATGATGGCACGCTGCCCATGT
CTTGTGCCCAGGAGAGCGGGATGGACCGTCACCCTGCAGCCTGTGCTTCTGCTAGGATCAATGTGTAATC
AACTTTCTTGTACAAAGTTGTGATTCGACTCGACAATCAACCTCTGGATTACAAAATTTGTGAAAGATTG
ACTGGTATTCTTAACTATGTTGCTCCTTTTACGCTATGTGGATACGCTGCTTTAATGCCTTTGTATCATG
CTATTGCTTCCCGTATGGCTTTCATTTTCTCCTCCTTGTATAAATCCTGGTTGCTGTCTCTTTATGAGGA
GTTGTGGCCCGTTGTCAGGCAACGTGGCGTGGTGTGCACTGTGTTTGCTGACGCAACCCCCACTGGTTGG
GGCATTGCCACCACCTGTCAGCTCCTTTCCGGGACTTTCGCTTTCCCCCTCCCTATTGCCACGGCGGAAC
TCATCGCCGCCTGCCTTGCCCGCTGCTGGACAGGGGCTCGGCTGTTGGGCACTGACAATTCCGTGGTGTT
GTCGGGGAAGCTGACGTCCTTTCCATGGCTGCTCGCCTGTGTTGCCACCTGGATTCTGCGCGGGACGTCC
TTCTGCTACGTCCCTTCGGCCCTCAATCCAGCGGACCTTCCTTCCCGCGGCCTGCTGCCGGCTCTGCGGC
CTCTTCCGCGTCTTCGCCTTCGCCCTCAGACGAGTCGGATCTCCCTTTGGGCCGCCTCCCCGCCTGGAAT
TCTGCAGATATCCGGTTAGTAATGAGTTTGGAATTAATTCTGTGGAATGTGTGTCAGTTAGGGTGTGGAA
AGTCCCCAGGCTCCCCAGCAGGCAGAAGTATGCAAAGCATGCATCTCAATTAGTCAGCAACCATAGTCCC
GCCCCTAACTCCGCCCATCCCGCCCCTAACTCCGCCCAGTTCCGCCCATTCTCCGCCCCATGGCTGACTA
ATTTTTTTTATTTATGCAGAGGCCGAGGCCGCCTCTGCCTCTGAGCTATTCCAGAAGTAGTGAGGAGGCT
TTTTTGGAGGCCTAGGCTTTTGCAAAAAGCTCCCGGGAGCTTGTATATCCATTTTCGGATCTGATCAGCA
CGTGTTGACAATTAATCATCGGCATAGTATATCGGCATAGTATAATACGACAAGGTGAGGAACTAAACCA
TGCCACCTCCTCGCCTCCTCTTCTTCCTCCTCTTCCTCACCCCCATGGAAGTCAGGCCCGAGGAACCTCT
AGTGGTGAAGGTGGAAGAGGGAGATAACGCTGTGCTGCAGTGCCTCAAGGGGACCTCAGATGGCCCCACT
CAGCAGCTGACCTGGTCTCGGGAGTCCCCGCTTAAACCCTTCTTAAAACTCAGCCTGGGGCTGCCAGGCC
TGGGAATCCACATGAGGCCCCTGGCCATCTGGCTTTTCATCTTCAACGTCTCTCAACAGATGGGGGGCTT
CTACCTGTGCCAGCCGGGGCCCCCCTCTGAGAAGGCCTGGCAGCCTGGCTGGACAGTCAATGTGGAGGGC
AGCGGGGAGCTGTTCCGGTGGAATGTTTCGGACCTAGGTGGCCTGGGCTGTGGCCTGAAGAACAGGTCCT
CAGAGGGCCCCAGCTCCCCTTCCGGGAAGCTCATGAGCCCCAAGCTGTATGTGTGGGCCAAAGACCGCCC
TGAGATCTGGGAGGGAGAGCCTCCGTGTCTCCCACCGAGGGACAGCCTGAACCAGAGCCTCAGCCAGGAC
CTCACCATGGCCCCTGGCTCCACACTCTGGCTGTCCTGTGGGGTACCCCCTGACTCTGTGTCCAGGGGCC
CCCTCTCCTGGACCCATGTGCACCCCAAGGGGCCTAAGTCATTGCTGAGCCTAGAGCTGAAGGACGATCG
CCCGGCCAGAGATATGTGGGTAATGGAGACGGGTCTGTTGTTGCCCCGGGCCACAGCTCAAGACGCTGGA
AAGTATTATTGTCACCGTGGCAACCTGACCATGTCATTCCACCTGGAGATCACTGCTCGGCCAGTACTAT
GGCACTGGCTGCTGAGGACTGGTGGCTGGAAGGTCTCAGCTGTGACTTTGGCTTATCTGATCTTCTGCCT
GTGTTCCCTTGTGGGCATTCTTCATCTTCAAAGAGCCCTGGTCCTGAGGAGGAAAAGAAAGCGAATGACT
GACCCCACCAGGAGATTCTAAGCACAATTCGAGCTCGGTACCTCAACTTTATTATACATAGTTGATCTTT
AAGACCAATGACTTACAAGGCAGCTGTAGATCTTAGCCACTTTTTAAAAGAAAAGGGGGGACTGGAAGGG
CTAATTCACTCCCAACGAAGATAAGATCTGCTTTTTGCTTGTACTGGGTCTCTCTGGTTAGACCAGATCT
GAGCCTGGGAGCTCTCTGGCTAACTAGGGAACCCACTGCTTAAGCCTCAATAAAGCTTGCCTTGAGTGCT
TCAAGTAGTGTGTGCCCGTCTGTTGTGTGACTCTGGTAACTAGAGATCCCTCAGACCCTTTTAGTCAGTG
TGGAAAATCTCTAGCAGTAGTAGTTCATGTCATCTTATTATTCAGTATTTATAACTTGCAAAGAAATGAA
TATCAGAGAGTGAGAGGAACTTGTTTATTGCAGCTTATAATGGTTACAAATAAAGCAATAGCATCACAAA
TTTCACAAATAAAGCATTTTTTTCACTGCATTCTAGTTGTGGTTTGTCCAAACTCATCAATGTATCTTAT
CATGTCTGGCTCTAGCTATCCCGCCCCTAACTCCGCCCATCCCGCCCCTAACTCCGCCCAGTTCCGCCCA
TTCTCCGCCCCATGGCTGACTAATTTTTTTTATTTATGCAGAGGCCGAGGCCGCCTCGGCCTCTGAGCTA
TTCCAGAAGTAGTGAGGAGGCTTTTTTGGAGGCCTAGACTTTTGCAGAGACCAAATTCGTAATCATGTCA
TAGCTGTTTCCTGTGTGAAATTGTTATCCGCTCACAATTCCACACAACATACGAGCCGGAAGCATAAAGT
GTAAAGCCTGGGGTGCCTAATGAGTGAGCTAACTCACATTAATTGCGTTGCGCTCACTGCCCGCTTTCCA
GTCGGGAAACCTGTCGTGCCAGCTGCATTAATGAATCGGCCAACGCGCGGGGAGAGGCGGTTTGCGTATT
GGGCGCTCTTCCGCTTCCTCGCTCACTGACTCGCTGCGCTCGGTCGTTCGGCTGCGGCGAGCGGTATCAG
CTCACTCAAAGGCGGTAATACGGTTATCCACAGAATCAGGGGATAACGCAGGAAAGAACATGTGAGCAAA
AGGCCAGCAAAAGGCCAGGAACCGTAAAAAGGCCGCGTTGCTGGCGTTTTTCCATAGGCTCCGCCCCCCT
GACGAGCATCACAAAAATCGACGCTCAAGTCAGAGGTGGCGAAACCCGACAGGACTATAAAGATACCAGG
CGTTTCCCCCTGGAAGCTCCCTCGTGCGCTCTCCTGTTCCGACCCTGCCGCTTACCGGATACCTGTCCGC
CTTTCTCCCTTCGGGAAGCGTGGCGCTTTCTCATAGCTCACGCTGTAGGTATCTCAGTTCGGTGTAGGTC
GTTCGCTCCAAGCTGGGCTGTGTGCACGAACCCCCCGTTCAGCCCGACCGCTGCGCCTTATCCGGTAACT
ATCGTCTTGAGTCCAACCCGGTAAGACACGACTTATCGCCACTGGCAGCAGCCACTGGTAACAGGATTAG
CAGAGCGAGGTATGTAGGCGGTGCTACAGAGTTCTTGAAGTGGTGGCCTAACTACGGCTACACTAGAAGA
ACAGTATTTGGTATCTGCGCTCTGCTGAAGCCAGTTACCTTCGGAAAAAGAGTTGGTAGCTCTTGATCCG
GCAAACAAACCACCGCTGGTAGCGGTGGTTTTTTTGTTTGCAAGCAGCAGATTACGCGCAGAAAAAAAGG
ATCTCAAGAAGATCCTTTGATCTTTTCTACGGGGTCTGACGCTCAGTGGAACGAAAACTCACGTTAAGGG
ATTTTGGTCATGAGATTATCAAAAAGGATCTTCACCTAGATCCTTTTAAATTAAAAATGAAGTTTTAAAT
CAATCTAAAGTATATATGAGTAAACTTGGTCTGACAGTTACCAATGCTTAATCAGTGAGGCACCTATCTC
AGCGATCTGTCTATTTCGTTCATCCATAGTTGCCTGACTCCCCGTCGTGTAGATAACTACGATACGGGAG
GGCTTACCATCTGGCCCCAGTGCTGCAATGATACCGCGAGACCCACGCTCACCGGCTCCAGATTTATCAG
CAATAAACCAGCCAGCCGGAAGGGCCGAGCGCAGAAGTGGTCCTGCAACTTTATCCGCCTCCATCCAGTC
TATTAATTGTTGCCGGGAAGCTAGAGTAAGTAGTTCGCCAGTTAATAGTTTGCGCAACGTTGTTGCCATT
GCTACAGGCATCGTGGTGTCACGCTCGTCGTTTGGTATGGCTTCATTCAGCTCCGGTTCCCAACGATCAA
GGCGAGTTACATGATCCCCCATGTTGTGCAAAAAAGCGGTTAGCTCCTTCGGTCCTCCGATCGTTGTCAG
AAGTAAGTTGGCCGCAGTGTTATCACTCATGGTTATGGCAGCACTGCATAATTCTCTTACTGTCATGCCA
TCCGTAAGATGCTTTTCTGTGACTGGTGAGTACTCAACCAAGTCATTCTGAGAATAGTGTATGCGGCGAC
CGAGTTGCTCTTGCCCGGCGTCAATACGGGATAATACCGCGCCACATAGCAGAACTTTAAAAGTGCTCAT
CATTGGAAAACGTTCTTCGGGGCGAAAACTCTCAAGGATCTTACCGCTGTTGAGATCCAGTTCGATGTAA
CCCACTCGTGCACCCAACTGATCTTCAGCATCTTTTACTTTCACCAGCGTTTCTGGGTGAGCAAAAACAG
GAAGGCAAAATGCCGCAAAAAAGGGAATAAGGGCGACACGGAAATGTTGAATACTCATACTCTTCCTTTT
TCAATATTATTGAAGCATTTATCAGGGTTATTGTCTCATGAGCGGATACATATTTGAATGTATTTAGAAA
AATAAACAAATAGGGGTTCCGCGCACATTTCCCCGAAAAGTGCCACCTGACGTCTAAGAAACCATTATTA
TCATGACATTAACCTATAAAAATAGGCGTATCACGAGGCCCTTTCGTCTCGCGCGTTTCGGTGATGACGG
TGAAAACCTCTGACACATGCAGCTCCCGGAGACGGTCACAGCTTGTCTGTAAGCGGATGCCGGGAGCAGA
CAAGCCCGTCAGGGCGCGTCAGCGGGTGTTGGCGGGTGTCGGGGCTGGCTTAACTATGCGGCATCAGAGC
AGATTGTACTGAGAGTGCACCATATGCGGTGTGAAATACCGCACAGATGCGTAAGGAGAAAATACCGCAT
CAGGCGCCATTCGCCATTCAGGCTGCGCAACTGTTGGGAAGGGCGATCGGTGCGGGCCTCTTCGCTATTA
CGCCAGCTGGCGAAAGGGGGATGTGCTGCAAGGCGATTAAGTTGGGTAACGCCAGGGTTTTCCCAGTCAC
GACGTTGTAAAACGACGGCCAGTGCCAAGCTGACGCG
Features (pLannotate 1.2.2; 34 found; start..end, strand, type, name):
      1..227     +  promoter       RSV promoter: Rous sarcoma virus enhancer/promoter
    228..408     +  LTR            5' LTR (truncated): truncated 5' long terminal repeat (LTR) from HIV-1
    455..580     +  misc_feature   HIV-1 Ψ: packaging signal of human immunodeficiency virus type 1
    564..927     +  CDS            HIV-1 gag (fragment): gag protein from human immunodeficiency virus 1; gag
   1073..1306    +  misc_feature   RRE: The Rev response element (RRE) of HIV-1 allows for Rev-dependent mRNA export from the nucleus to the cytoplasm.
   1683..1783    +  CDS            Rev (fragment): human immunodeficiency virus 1 (HIV-1) Rev protein; rev; enhances nuclear export of unspliced and incompletely spliced viral mRNAs
   1802..1918    +  misc_feature   cPPT/CTS: central polypurine tract and central termination sequence of HIV-1
   1941..1961    +  protein_bind   attB4: mutant version of attB; core recombination site for the Gateway® BP reaction BP Clonase™
   1964..2000    +  promoter       minimal CMV promoter (fragment): human cytomegalovirus (CMV) immediate early promoter
   2083..2100    +  protein_bind   attL1 (fragment): mutant version of attL; recombination site for the Gateway® LR reaction LR Clonase™
   2112..2177    +  CDS            3xFLAG: three tandem FLAG® epitope tags, followed by an enterokinase cleavage site
   2178..2882    +  CDS            mCherry: mCherry is a basic (constitutively fluorescent) red fluorescent protein published in 2004, derived from Discosoma sp.. It is reported to be a very rapidly-maturing monomer with low acid sensitivity.
   2861..3007    +  CDS            d1EGFP (fragment): EGFP destabilized by fusion to a mutated version of residues 422-461 of mouse ornithine decarboxylase, giving an in vivo half-life of ~1 hour mammalian codon-optimized
   3013..3030    -  protein_bind   attL2 (fragment): mutant version of attL; recombination site for the Gateway® LR reaction LR Clonase™
   3045..3633    +  misc_feature   WPRE: woodchuck hepatitis virus posttranscriptional regulatory element
   3728..3938    +  promoter       SV40 promoter: SV40 early promoter
   3994..4041    +  promoter       EM7 promoter: synthetic bacterial promoter&nbsp
   4060..5058    +  CDS            CD19 (fragment): CD19_HUMAN - Experimental evidence at protein level: Swiss-Prot protein existence level 1. Functions as coreceptor for the B-cell antigen receptor complex (BCR) on B-lymphocytes. Decreases the threshold for activation of downstream signaling pathways and for triggering B-cell responses to antigens (PubMed:2463100, PubMed:1373518, PubMed:16672701). Activates signaling pathways that lead to the activation of phosphatidylinositol 3-kinase and the mobilization of intracellular Ca(2+) stores (PubMed:9382888, PubMed:9317126, PubMed:12387743, PubMed:16672701). Is not required for early steps during B
   5066..5082    +  misc_feature   MCS (fragment): pUC18/19 multiple cloning site
   5084..5104    -  protein_bind   attB3: mutant version of attB; core recombination site for the Gateway® BP reaction BP Clonase™
   5109..5240    +  CDS            nef (fragment): NEF_HV1LA - Experimental evidence at protein level: Swiss-Prot protein existence level 1. Extracellular Nef protein targets CD4(+) T-lymphocytes for apoptosis by interacting with CXCR4 surface receptors. From Human immunodeficiency virus type 1 group M subtype B (isolate Lai) (HIV-1).
   5226..5406    +  LTR            5' LTR (truncated): truncated 5' long terminal repeat (LTR) from HIV-1
   5478..5599    +  polyA_signal   SV40 poly(A) signal: SV40 polyadenylation signal
   5639..5774    +  rep_origin     SV40 ori: SV40 origin of replication
   5831..5847    -  protein_bind   lac operator: The lac repressor binds to the lac operator to inhibit transcription in E. coli. This inhibition can be relieved by adding lactose or isopropyl-β-D-thiogalactopyranoside (IPTG). lac repressor encoded by lacI
   5855..5885    -  promoter       lac promoter: promoter for the E. coli lac operon
   5900..5921    -  protein_bind   CAP binding site: CAP binding activates transcription in the presence of cAMP. E. coli catabolite activator protein
   5934..6026    -  CDS            lacI (fragment): lac repressor; lacI; The lac repressor binds to the lac operator to inhibit transcription in E. coli. This inhibition can be relieved by adding lactose or isopropyl-β-D-thiogalactopyranoside (IPTG).
   6209..6797    -  rep_origin     ori: high-copy-number ColE1/pMB1/pBR322/pUC origin of replication
   6968..7828    -  CDS            AmpR: β-lactamase; bla; confers resistance to ampicillin, carbenicillin, and related antibiotics
   7829..7933    -  promoter       AmpR promoter: bla
   8028..8063    +  CDS            rop (fragment): Rop protein, which maintains plasmids at low copy number; rop
   8165..8264    +  misc_feature   bom (fragment): basis of mobility region from pBR322
   8270..8424    -  CDS            lacZα (fragment): LacZα fragment of β-galactosidase; lacZ fragment
