[The description below was written by a language model from this plasmid's Addgene catalogue record and pLannotate feature annotations shown in this document.]
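Description:
18065-M04-412 is a lentiviral protein-expression plasmid built by Gateway recombination into the pDest-412 destination backbone, and the record lists it as a control plasmid. The transfer-vector architecture is HIV-1 based. An RSV promoter fused to a truncated 5' LTR drives genomic RNA production in packaging cells, followed by the Ψ packaging signal with a gag fragment, the Rev response element for Rev-dependent nuclear export, and the cPPT/CTS. A second truncated LTR closes the viral unit, followed by an SV40 poly(A) signal and SV40 origin. In bacteria the plasmid carries a ColE1/pUC-type origin and an ampicillin resistance gene. The catalogue lists it as low copy and propagated in a recombination-stabilising strain, as is usual for LTR-containing vectors.

Between the attB4 and attB3 recombination sites sit two expression units. The first places only a minimal CMV promoter upstream of an N-terminally 3xFLAG-tagged mCherry. This mCherry is fused at its C-terminus to a degradation domain, annotated by its match to the mouse ornithine decarboxylase segment used in destabilised EGFP, giving a short-lived "dsmCherry" reporter. With no enhancer or response elements annotated upstream of the minimal promoter, this cassette plausibly serves as the baseline control for reporter constructs, although the record does not say this explicitly. A WPRE follows the reporter to enhance transcript expression. Downstream, an SV40 early promoter (with an adjacent bacterial EM7 promoter) drives human CD19 truncated to residues 1–333. This removes most of the cytoplasmic tail, so the protein presumably acts as a surface marker for identifying or sorting transduced cells independently of reporter activity. The associated publication concerns live tumour imaging of cancer stem cells.
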