Addgene plasmid #225667: 18065-M04-412
Purpose: Lentivirus protein expression. Control plasmid.
Depositing lab: Dominic Esposito. Depositing organization: Frederick National Laboratory. Publication: Live tumor imaging shows macrophage induction and TMEM-mediated enrichment of cancer stem cells during metastatic dissemination. Sharma VP, Tang B, Wang Y, Duran CL, Karagiannis GS, Xue EA, Entenberg D, Borriello L, Coste A, Eddy RJ, Kim G, Ye X, Jones JG, Grunblatt E, Agi N, Roy S, Bandyopadhyaya G, Adler E, Surve CR, Esposito D, Goswami S, Segall JE, Guo W, Condeelis JS, Wakefield LM, Oktay MH. Nat Commun. 2021 Dec 15;12(1):7300. doi: 10.1038/s41467-021-27308-2. PubMed 34911937.
Backbone
  Vector backbone: pDest-412
  Backbone size w/o insert (bp): 5295
  Vector type: Lentiviral
Growth in bacteria
  Bacterial resistance: Ampicillin, 100 μg/mL
  Growth temperature: 30°C
  Growth strain: NEB Stable
  Copy number: Low Copy
Gene/Insert 1
  Gene/Insert name: dsmCherry (alt name: destabilized form of mCherry)
  Species: Synthetic
  Promoter: mCMVp
  Tag / fusion protein: 3xFLAG (N terminal on insert)
  Cloning method: Gateway Cloning
  Sequencing primers: 5′ n/a
Gene/Insert 2
  Gene/Insert name: delCD19
  Species: H. sapiens (human)
  Mutation: C-terminally truncated (aa 1-333 only)
  Entrez Gene: CD19 (a.k.a. B4, CVID3)
  Promoter: WPRE-SV40p
  Cloning method: Gateway Cloning
  Sequencing primers: 5′ n/a
Terms and licenses: Academic/Nonprofit Terms; Industry Terms: Not Available to Industry
How to cite: 18065-M04-412 was a gift from Dominic Esposito (Addgene plasmid # 225667 ; http://n2t.net/addgene:225667 ; RRID:Addgene_225667)
